Addgene plasmid #164718: pYPQ265E1
Purpose: Gateway entry clone (attL1 & attR5) A3A-CBE_V01 for C-T base editing
Depositing lab: Yiping Qi. Depositing organization: University of Maryland, College Park. Publication: Improved plant cytosine base editors with high editing activity, purity, and specificity. Ren Q, Sretenovic S, Liu G, Zhong Z, Wang J, Huang L, Tang X, Guo Y, Liu L, Wu Y, Zhou J, Zhao Y, Yang H, He Y, Liu S, Yin D, Mayorga R, Zheng X, Zhang T, Qi Y, Zhang Y. Plant Biotechnol J. 2021 May 27. doi: 10.1111/pbi.13635. PubMed 34042262.
Backbone
  Vector backbone: pYPQ255
  Vector type: Plant Expression, CRISPR ; Gateway compatible A3A-CBE_V01 entry clone
Growth in bacteria
  Bacterial resistance: Spectinomycin, 50 μg/mL
  Growth temperature: 37°C
  Growth strain: DH5alpha
  Copy number: High Copy
Gene/Insert
  Gene/Insert name: A3A-zCas9(D10A)-UGI
Terms and licenses: Academic/Nonprofit Terms; Industry Terms: Not Available to Industry
How to cite: pYPQ265E1 was a gift from Yiping Qi (Addgene plasmid # 164718 ; http://n2t.net/addgene:164718 ; RRID:Addgene_164718)
