[The description below was written by a language model from this plasmid's Addgene catalogue record and pLannotate feature annotations shown in this document.]
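Description:
pYPQ265E1 is a Gateway entry clone built on the pYPQ255 backbone that carries a plant cytosine base editor, designated A3A-CBE_V01, for C-to-T editing. It is a high-copy bacterial plasmid of about 8.4 kb, replicating from a ColE1/pUC-type origin and selected with spectinomycin through the aadA (SmR) aminoglycoside adenylyltransferase gene. The annotation also picks up remnants typical of this entry-vector lineage: fragments of a class 1 integron promoter, a gentamicin resistance gene, lacI and lacZα, together with rrnB T1 and T2 terminators that insulate the cloning region from backbone transcription.

The payload lies between attL1 and attR5 recombination sites and consists of a single fusion reading frame, A3A-zCas9(D10A)-UGI. Human APOBEC3A, a single-stranded-DNA cytidine deaminase, sits at the N-terminus. It is followed by a short FLAG-tag-like segment, a Streptococcus pyogenes Cas9 coding sequence recorded as the D10A nickase, and the uracil DNA glycosylase inhibitor from Bacillus phage PBS2. In this arrangement the guide-directed nickase exposes a stretch of single-stranded DNA for deamination of cytosine to uracil. UGI blocks uracil excision so that the change is retained as a C-to-T conversion, and nicking of the unedited strand biases repair toward the edit. A NOS terminator supplies the plant polyadenylation signal.

No plant promoter is annotated within the att-flanked cassette, so expression presumably depends on the promoter of a destination vector. The attL1/attR5 pairing suits multisite LR assembly, in which this module would be combined with a second entry clone, such as one carrying a guide RNA cassette, though the record does not name the partner vectors.
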