Features (pLannotate 1.2.2; 16 found; start..end, strand, type, name):
     96..119     +  promoter       Pc promoter (fragment): intI1 (promoter lies within the coding sequence); class 1 integron promoter
    295..351     +  CDS            GmR (fragment): gentamycin acetyltransferase; aacC1; confers resistance to gentamycin
    358..1149    +  CDS            SmR: aminoglycoside adenylyltransferase (Murphy, 1985); aadA; confers resistance to spectinomycin and streptomycin
   1242..1830    +  rep_origin     ori: high-copy-number ColE1/pMB1/pBR322/pUC origin of replication
   2013..2105    +  CDS            lacI (fragment): lac repressor; lacI; The lac repressor binds to the lac operator to inhibit transcription in E. coli. This inhibition can be relieved by adding lactose or isopropyl-β-D-thiogalactopyranoside (IPTG).
   2160..2187    -  terminator     rrnB T2 terminator: transcription terminator T2 from the E. coli rrnB gene
   2319..2362    +  terminator     rrnB T1 terminator: Escherichia coli rrnB; transcription terminator T1 from the E. coli rrnB gene
   2409..2445    -  CDS            lacZα (fragment): LacZα fragment of β-galactosidase; lacZ fragment
   2461..2560    +  protein_bind   attL1: mutant version of attL; recombination site for the Gateway® LR reaction LR Clonase™
   2576..3172    +  CDS            APOBEC3A: ABC3A_HUMAN - Experimental evidence at protein level: Swiss-Prot protein existence level 1. DNA deaminase (cytidine deaminase) with restriction activity against viruses, foreign DNA and mobility of retrotransposons. Exhibits antiviral activity against adeno-associated virus (AAV) and human T- cell leukemia virus type 1 (HTLV-1) and may inhibit the mobility of LTR and non-LTR retrotransposons. Selectively targets single-stranded DNA and can deaminate both methylcytosine and cytosine in foreign DNA. Can induce somatic hypermutation in the nuclear and mitochondrial DNA. May also play a role in th
   3269..3288    +  CDS            2xFLAG (fragment): two tandem FLAG® epitope tags
   3344..7444    +  CDS            cas9: CAS9_STRP1 - Also known as csn1 From Streptococcus pyogenes serotype M1.
   7514..7762    +  CDS            UGI: UNGI_BPPB2 - Experimental evidence at protein level: Swiss-Prot protein existence level 1. This protein binds specifically and reversibly to the host uracil-DNA glycosylase, preventing removal of uracil residues from PBS2 DNA by the host uracil-excision repair system. From Bacillus phage PBS2 (Bacteriophage PBS2).
   7817..8069    +  terminator     NOS terminator: nopaline synthase terminator and poly(A) signal
   8114..8237    +  protein_bind   attR5: mutant version of attR; recombination site for the Gateway® LR reaction LR Clonase™
   8255..8273    -  promoter       T7 promoter: promoter for bacteriophage T7 RNA polymerase
>Addgene plasmid #164718 | pYPQ265E1 | addgene full sequence | sequence record 325394 | Addgene NGS Result
TGGACCAGCCAGGACAGAAATGCCTCGACTTCGCTGCTACCCAAGGTTGCCGGGTGACGCACACCGTGGA
AACGGATGAAGGCACGAACCCAGTGGACATAAGCCTGTTCGGTTCGTAAGCTGTAATGCAAGTAGCGTAT
GCGCTCACGCAACTGGTCCAGAACCTTGACCGAACGCAGCGGTGGTAACGGCGCAGTGGCGGTTTTCATG
GCTTGTTATGACTGTTTTTTTGGGGTACAGTCTATGCCTCGGGCATCCAAGCAGCAAGCGCGTTACGCCG
TGGGTCGATGTTTGATGTTATGGAGCAGCAACGATGTTACGCAGCAGGGCAGTCGCCCTAAAACAAAGTT
AAACATTATGAGGGAAGCGGTGATCGCCGAAGTATCGACTCAACTATCAGAGGTAGTTGGCGTCATCGAG
CGCCATCTCGAACCGACGTTGCTGGCCGTACATTTGTACGGCTCCGCAGTGGATGGCGGCCTGAAGCCAC
ACAGTGATATTGATTTGCTGGTTACGGTGACCGTAAGGCTTGATGAAACAACGCGGCGAGCTTTGATCAA
CGACCTTTTGGAAACTTCGGCTTCCCCTGGAGAGAGCGAGATTCTCCGCGCTGTAGAAGTCACCATTGTT
GTGCACGACGACATCATTCCGTGGCGTTATCCAGCTAAGCGCGAACTGCAATTTGGAGAATGGCAGCGCA
ATGACATTCTTGCAGGTATCTTCGAGCCAGCCACGATCGACATTGATCTGGCTATCTTGCTGACAAAAGC
AAGAGAACATAGCGTTGCCTTGGTAGGTCCAGCGGCGGAGGAACTCTTTGATCCGGTTCCTGAACAGGAT
CTATTTGAGGCGCTAAATGAAACCTTAACGCTATGGAACTCGCCGCCCGACTGGGCTGGCGATGAGCGAA
ATGTAGTGCTTACGTTGTCCCGCATTTGGTACAGCGCAGTAACCGGCAAAATCGCGCCGAAGGATGTCGC
TGCCGACTGGGCAATGGAGCGCCTGCCGGCCCAGTATCAGCCCGTCATACTTGAAGCTAGACAGGCTTAT
CTTGGACAAGAAGAAGATCGCTTGGCCTCGCGCGCAGATCAGTTGGAAGAATTTGTCCACTACGTGAAAG
GCGAGATCACCAAGGTAGTCGGCAAATAACCCTCGAGCCACCCATGACCAAAATCCCTTAACGTGAGTTA
CGCGTCGTTCCACTGAGCGTCAGACCCCGTAGAAAAGATCAAAGGATCTTCTTGAGATCCTTTTTTTCTG
CGCGTAATCTGCTGCTTGCAAACAAAAAAACCACCGCTACCAGCGGTGGTTTGTTTGCCGGATCAAGAGC
TACCAACTCTTTTTCCGAAGGTAACTGGCTTCAGCAGAGCGCAGATACCAAATACTGTTCTTCTAGTGTA
GCCGTAGTTAGGCCACCACTTCAAGAACTCTGTAGCACCGCCTACATACCTCGCTCTGCTAATCCTGTTA
CCAGTGGCTGCTGCCAGTGGCGATAAGTCGTGTCTTACCGGGTTGGACTCAAGACGATAGTTACCGGATA
AGGCGCAGCGGTCGGGCTGAACGGGGGGTTCGTGCACACAGCCCAGCTTGGAGCGAACGACCTACACCGA
ACTGAGATACCTACAGCGTGAGCTATGAGAAAGCGCCACGCTTCCCGAAGGGAGAAAGGCGGACAGGTAT
CCGGTAAGCGGCAGGGTCGGAACAGGAGAGCGCACGAGGGAGCTTCCAGGGGGAAACGCCTGGTATCTTT
ATAGTCCTGTCGGGTTTCGCCACCTCTGACTTGAGCGTCGATTTTTGTGATGCTCGTCAGGGGGGCGGAG
CCTATGGAAAAACGCCAGCAACGCGGCCTTTTTACGGTTCCTGGCCTTTTGCTGGCCTTTTGCTCACATG
TTCTTTCCTGCGTTATCCCCTGATTCTGTGGATAACCGTATTACCGCCTTTGAGTGAGCTGATACCGCTC
GCCGCAGCCGAACGACCGAGCGCAGCGAGTCAGTGAGCGAGGAAGCGGAAGAGCGCCCAATACGCAAACC
GCCTCTCCCCGCGCGTTGGCCGATTCATTAATGCAGCTGGCACGACAGGTTTCCCGACTGGAAAGCGGGC
AGTGAGCGCAACGCAATTAATACGCGTACCGCGAGCCAGGAAGAGTTTGTAGAAACGCAAAAAGGCCATC
CGTCAGGATGGCCTTCTGCTTAGTTTGATGCCTGGCAGTTTATGGCGGGCGTCCTGCCCGCCACCCTCCG
GGCCGTTGCTTCACAACGTTCAAATCCGCTCCCGGCGGATTTGTCCTACTCAGGAGAGCGTTCACCGACA
AACAACAGATAAAACGAAAGGCCCAGTCTTCCGACTGAGCCTTTCGTTTTATTTGATGCCTGGCAGTTCC
CTACTCTCGCGTTAACGCTTGCATGGATGTTTTCCCAGTCACGACGTTGTAAAACGACGGCCAGTCTTAA
GCTCGGGCCCCAAATAATGATTTTATTTTGACTGATAGTGACCTGTTCGTTGCAACAAATTGATGAGCAA
TGCTTTTTTATAATGCCAACTTTGTACAAAAAAGCAGGCTCCGAATTCGCCCTTCATGGAGGCCTCTCCG
GCTTCAGGTCCTCGCCATCTCATGGACCCCCATATCTTTACCTCCAATTTCAATAACGGCATTGGCAGGC
ACAAGACATACCTCTGTTATGAGGTCGAGCGGCTCGATAACGGAACCTCAGTGAAGATGGACCAACACAG
GGGTTTCCTTCATAACCAAGCGAAAAATCTCCTTTGCGGTTTCTATGGGCGGCACGCGGAGCTGAGATTC
TTGGATTTGGTCCCGAGCCTCCAGCTGGATCCCGCGCAAATATACCGCGTCACTTGGTTCATATCATGGA
GCCCGTGCTTTAGCTGGGGGTGTGCCGGTGAGGTTCGCGCGTTCCTCCAGGAAAACACCCATGTTCGCCT
CCGGATTTTCGCAGCGAGGATTTACGACTATGATCCACTTTACAAAGAGGCCCTCCAAATGCTTAGAGAT
GCTGGGGCTCAAGTTTCAATTATGACATACGACGAGTTTAAGCATTGTTGGGACACTTTTGTCGATCATC
AGGGTTGTCCCTTCCAGCCGTGGGATGGTCTTGATGAGCATTCGCAAGCTTTGAGTGGCAGGCTTCGCGC
GATACTTCAGAACCAGGGTAACTCAGGTTCTGAGACCCCTGGCACAAGTGAGTCAGCAACACCCGAGTCC
ACCATGGATTACAAGGACCACGACGGGGATTACAAGGACCACGACATTGATTACAAGGATGATGATGACA
AGATGGCTCCGAAGAAGAAGAGGAAGGTTGGCATCCACGGGGTGCCAGCTGCTGACAAGAAGTACTCGAT
CGGCCTCGCTATTGGGACTAACTCTGTTGGCTGGGCCGTGATCACCGACGAGTACAAGGTGCCCTCAAAG
AAGTTCAAGGTCCTGGGCAACACCGATCGGCATTCCATCAAGAAGAATCTCATTGGCGCTCTCCTGTTCG
ACAGCGGCGAGACGGCTGAGGCTACGCGGCTCAAGCGCACCGCCCGCAGGCGGTACACGCGCAGGAAGAA
TCGCATCTGCTACCTGCAGGAGATTTTCTCCAACGAGATGGCGAAGGTTGACGATTCTTTCTTCCACAGG
CTGGAGGAGTCATTCCTCGTGGAGGAGGATAAGAAGCACGAGCGGCATCCAATCTTCGGCAACATTGTCG
ACGAGGTTGCCTACCACGAGAAGTACCCTACGATCTACCATCTGCGGAAGAAGCTCGTGGACTCCACAGA
TAAGGCGGACCTCCGCCTGATCTACCTCGCTCTGGCCCACATGATTAAGTTCAGGGGCCATTTCCTGATC
GAGGGGGATCTCAACCCGGACAATAGCGATGTTGACAAGCTGTTCATCCAGCTCGTGCAGACGTACAACC
AGCTCTTCGAGGAGAACCCCATTAATGCGTCAGGCGTCGACGCGAAGGCTATCCTGTCCGCTAGGCTCTC
GAAGTCTCGGCGCCTCGAGAACCTGATCGCCCAGCTGCCGGGCGAGAAGAAGAACGGCCTGTTCGGGAAT
CTCATTGCGCTCAGCCTGGGGCTCACGCCCAACTTCAAGTCGAATTTCGATCTCGCTGAGGACGCCAAGC
TGCAGCTCTCCAAGGACACATACGACGATGACCTGGATAACCTCCTGGCCCAGATCGGCGATCAGTACGC
GGACCTGTTCCTCGCTGCCAAGAATCTGTCGGACGCCATCCTCCTGTCTGATATTCTCAGGGTGAACACC
GAGATTACGAAGGCTCCGCTCTCAGCCTCCATGATCAAGCGCTACGACGAGCACCATCAGGATCTGACCC
TCCTGAAGGCGCTGGTCAGGCAGCAGCTCCCCGAGAAGTACAAGGAGATCTTCTTCGATCAGTCGAAGAA
CGGCTACGCTGGGTACATTGACGGCGGGGCCTCTCAGGAGGAGTTCTACAAGTTCATCAAGCCGATTCTG
GAGAAGATGGACGGCACGGAGGAGCTGCTGGTGAAGCTCAATCGCGAGGACCTCCTGAGGAAGCAGCGGA
CATTCGATAACGGCAGCATCCCACACCAGATTCATCTCGGGGAGCTGCACGCTATCCTGAGGAGGCAGGA
GGACTTCTACCCTTTCCTCAAGGATAACCGCGAGAAGATCGAGAAGATTCTGACTTTCAGGATCCCGTAC
TACGTCGGCCCACTCGCTAGGGGCAACTCCCGCTTCGCTTGGATGACCCGCAAGTCAGAGGAGACGATCA
CGCCGTGGAACTTCGAGGAGGTGGTCGACAAGGGCGCTAGCGCTCAGTCGTTCATCGAGAGGATGACGAA
TTTCGACAAGAACCTGCCAAATGAGAAGGTGCTCCCTAAGCACTCGCTCCTGTACGAGTACTTCACAGTC
TACAACGAGCTGACTAAGGTGAAGTATGTGACCGAGGGCATGAGGAAGCCGGCTTTCCTGTCTGGGGAGC
AGAAGAAGGCCATCGTGGACCTCCTGTTCAAGACCAACCGGAAGGTCACGGTTAAGCAGCTCAAGGAGGA
CTACTTCAAGAAGATTGAGTGCTTCGATTCGGTCGAGATCTCTGGCGTTGAGGACCGCTTCAACGCCTCC
CTGGGGACCTACCACGATCTCCTGAAGATCATTAAGGATAAGGACTTCCTGGACAACGAGGAGAATGAGG
ATATCCTCGAGGACATTGTGCTGACACTCACTCTGTTCGAGGACCGGGAGATGATCGAGGAGCGCCTGAA
GACTTACGCCCATCTCTTCGATGACAAGGTCATGAAGCAGCTCAAGAGGAGGAGGTACACCGGCTGGGGG
AGGCTGAGCAGGAAGCTCATCAACGGCATTCGGGACAAGCAGTCCGGGAAGACGATCCTCGACTTCCTGA
AGAGCGATGGCTTCGCGAACCGCAATTTCATGCAGCTGATTCACGATGACAGCCTCACATTCAAGGAGGA
TATCCAGAAGGCTCAGGTGAGCGGCCAGGGGGACTCGCTGCACGAGCATATCGCGAACCTCGCTGGCTCG
CCAGCTATCAAGAAGGGGATTCTGCAGACCGTGAAGGTTGTGGACGAGCTGGTGAAGGTCATGGGCAGGC
ACAAGCCTGAGAACATCGTCATTGAGATGGCCCGGGAGAATCAGACCACGCAGAAGGGCCAGAAGAACTC
ACGCGAGAGGATGAAGAGGATCGAGGAGGGCATTAAGGAGCTGGGGTCCCAGATCCTCAAGGAGCACCCG
GTGGAGAACACGCAGCTGCAGAATGAGAAGCTCTACCTGTACTACCTCCAGAATGGCCGCGATATGTATG
TGGACCAGGAGCTGGATATTAACAGGCTCAGCGATTACGACGTCGATCATATCGTTCCACAGTCATTCCT
GAAGGATGACTCCATTGACAACAAGGTCCTCACCAGGTCGGACAAGAACCGGGGCAAGTCTGATAATGTT
CCTTCAGAGGAGGTCGTTAAGAAGATGAAGAACTACTGGCGCCAGCTCCTGAATGCCAAGCTGATCACGC
AGCGGAAGTTCGATAACCTCACAAAGGCTGAGAGGGGCGGGCTCTCTGAGCTGGACAAGGCGGGCTTCAT
CAAGAGGCAGCTGGTCGAGACACGGCAGATCACTAAGCACGTTGCGCAGATTCTCGACTCACGGATGAAC
ACTAAGTACGATGAGAATGACAAGCTGATCCGCGAGGTGAAGGTCATCACCCTGAAGTCAAAGCTCGTCT
CCGACTTCAGGAAGGATTTCCAGTTCTACAAGGTTCGGGAGATCAACAATTACCACCATGCCCATGACGC
GTACCTGAACGCGGTGGTCGGCACAGCTCTGATCAAGAAGTACCCAAAGCTCGAGAGCGAGTTCGTGTAC
GGGGACTACAAGGTTTACGATGTGAGGAAGATGATCGCCAAGTCGGAGCAGGAGATTGGCAAGGCTACCG
CCAAGTACTTCTTCTACTCTAACATTATGAATTTCTTCAAGACAGAGATCACTCTGGCCAATGGCGAGAT
CCGGAAGCGCCCCCTCATCGAGACGAACGGCGAGACGGGGGAGATCGTGTGGGACAAGGGCAGGGATTTC
GCGACCGTCAGGAAGGTTCTCTCCATGCCACAAGTGAATATCGTCAAGAAGACAGAGGTCCAGACTGGCG
GGTTCTCTAAGGAGTCAATTCTGCCTAAGCGGAACAGCGACAAGCTCATCGCCCGCAAGAAGGACTGGGA
TCCGAAGAAGTACGGCGGGTTCGACAGCCCCACTGTGGCCTACTCGGTCCTGGTTGTGGCGAAGGTTGAG
AAGGGCAAGTCCAAGAAGCTCAAGAGCGTGAAGGAGCTGCTGGGGATCACGATTATGGAGCGCTCCAGCT
TCGAGAAGAACCCGATCGATTTCCTGGAGGCGAAGGGCTACAAGGAGGTGAAGAAGGACCTGATCATTAA
GCTCCCCAAGTACTCACTCTTCGAGCTGGAGAACGGCAGGAAGCGGATGCTGGCTTCCGCTGGCGAGCTG
CAGAAGGGGAACGAGCTGGCTCTGCCGTCCAAGTATGTGAACTTCCTCTACCTGGCCTCCCACTACGAGA
AGCTCAAGGGCAGCCCCGAGGACAACGAGCAGAAGCAGCTGTTCGTCGAGCAGCACAAGCATTACCTCGA
CGAGATCATTGAGCAGATTTCCGAGTTCTCCAAGCGCGTGATCCTGGCCGACGCGAATCTGGATAAGGTC
CTCTCCGCGTACAACAAGCACCGCGACAAGCCAATCAGGGAGCAGGCTGAGAATATCATTCATCTCTTCA
CCCTGACGAACCTCGGCGCCCCTGCTGCTTTCAAGTACTTCGACACAACTATCGATCGCAAGAGGTACAC
AAGCACTAAGGAGGTCCTGGACGCGACCCTCATCCACCAGTCGATTACCGGCCTCTACGAGACGCGCATC
GACCTGTCTCAGCTCGGGGGCGACAAGCGGCCAGCGGCGACGAAGAAGGCGGGGCAGGCGAAGAAGAAGA
AGGGAGACGGATCAGGCGGGTCAACAAACCTCAGTGACATCATAGAGAAGGAAACTGGTAAGCAACTGGT
TATTCAAGAGAGCATTCTGATGCTCCCTGAGGAAGTCGAGGAAGTTATAGGAAACAAGCCTGAGAGCGAT
ATACTCGTGCATACGGCGTATGACGAGAGCACGGATGAAAATGTGATGCTCTTGACCAGCGATGCGCCAG
AATATAAACCCTGGGCACTGGTTATTCAGGACTCTAACGGGGAAAATAAAATCAAGATGCTCTCAGGTGG
CTCCCCAAAGAAGAAACGCAAGGTTTAGTGGCGGCCGCCGACGTCCGATCGTTCAAACATTTGGCAATAA
AGTTTCTTAAGATTGAATCCTGTTGCCGGTCTTGCGATGATTATCATATAATTTCTGTTGAATTACGTTA
AGCATGTAATAATTAACATGTAATGCATGACGTTATTTATGAGATGGGTTTTTATGATTAGAGTCCCGCA
ATTATACATTTAATACGCGATAGAAAACAAAATATAGCGCGCAAACTAGGATAAATTATCGCGCGCGGTG
TCATCTATGTTACTAGATCGGGAATTGATCCCCCCTCGACAGCTTCCGGAAAGGGCGAATTCGCAACTTT
GTATACAAAAGTTGAACGAGAAACGTAAAATGATATAAATATCAATATATTAAATTAGATTTTGCATAAA
AAACAGACTACATAATACTGTAAAACACAACATATCCAGTCACTATGCCATCCAGCTGATATCCCCTATA
GTGAGTCGTATTACATGGTCATAGCTGTTTCCTGGCAGCTCTGGCCCGTGTCTCAAAATCTCTGATGTTA
CATTGCACAAGATAAAAATATATCATCATGCCTCCTC
